Addgene plasmid #226113: pEJS1354 CMV-AcrIIC3-FLAGNLS-mCherry-3xmiR-1 CMV-BFP
Purpose: Mammalian expression of AcrIIC3-mCherry fusion with microRNA target sites in the 3' UTR as a reporter of microRNA repression. BFP expressed separately as a transfection control.
Depositing lab: Erik Sontheimer. Depositing organization: University of Massachusetts, Worcester. Publication: Absolute Quantification of Mammalian MicroRNAs for Therapeutic RNA Cleavage and Detargeting. Kraus C, Wang J, Zheng H, Broderick J, Ajaykumar N, Zamani M, Yang M, Cecchini K, Liang SQ, Kolumba O, Chase K, Lee J, Xue W, Sontheimer E, Gainetdinov I. RNA. 2025 May 28:rna.080566.125. doi: 10.1261/rna.080566.125. PubMed 40436630.
Backbone
  Vector backbone: pCDest
  Backbone size w/o insert (bp): 7679
  Total vector size (bp): 8027
  Vector type: Mammalian Expression
Growth in bacteria
  Bacterial resistance: Ampicillin, 100 μg/mL
  Growth temperature: 37°C
  Growth strain: DH5alpha
  Copy number: Unknown
Gene/Insert
  Gene/Insert name: AcrIIC3
  Species: Neisseria meningitidis
  Insert size (bp): 348
  Promoter: CMV
  Tag / fusion protein: FLAG (C terminal on insert); mCherry (C terminal on insert); hsa-miR-1-5p Target Sites (C terminal on insert)
  Cloning method: Gibson Cloning
  Sequencing primers: 5′ cggaattgtacccgcgg
Terms and licenses: Academic/Nonprofit Terms; Industry Terms: Not Available to Industry
How to cite: pEJS1354 CMV-AcrIIC3-FLAGNLS-mCherry-3xmiR-1 CMV-BFP was a gift from Erik Sontheimer (Addgene plasmid # 226113 ; http://n2t.net/addgene:226113 ; RRID:Addgene_226113)
