[The description below was written by a language model from this plasmid's Addgene catalogue record and pLannotate feature annotations shown in this document.]
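Description:
pEJS1354 CMV-AcrIIC3-FLAGNLS-mCherry-3xmiR-1 CMV-BFP is a roughly 8 kb mammalian expression plasmid built on the pCDest backbone, designed as a dual-fluorescence reporter of microRNA activity. It is maintained in E. coli through a high-copy ColE1/pUC-type origin and selected with ampicillin via the β-lactamase gene. An f1 phage origin and remnants of lac regulatory and lacZα sequences are also carried over from the parental vector.

The plasmid contains two independent expression units. In the first, a CMV-type promoter (annotated in the sequence as the simian CMV IE94 enhancer/promoter, which runs to the end of the linearised record and so sits directly upstream of the insert) drives the Neisseria meningitidis anti-CRISPR protein AcrIIC3, fused at its C terminus to a FLAG epitope, a nuclear localisation signal (per the construct name) and mCherry. This unit is terminated by the bGH polyadenylation signal. The AcrIIC3 coding region and the microRNA sites are not annotated in the feature table. According to the catalogue entry, however, three miR-1 target sites lie in the 3' UTR, presumably in the gap between mCherry and the poly(A) signal. In cells expressing the cognate microRNA, the transcript is repressed and red fluorescence falls.

The second unit uses the human CMV enhancer/promoter with a chimeric intron to express mTagBFP2, which lacks the target sites and serves as a transfection control for normalising the mCherry signal. An EMCV IRES follows the BFP gene with no annotated downstream coding sequence, and appears to be a backbone remnant. Phage SP6, T7 and T3 promoters are also present.

The construct is used to quantify microRNA-mediated repression, in the context of detargeting an anti-CRISPR protein.
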