Features (pLannotate 1.2.2; 25 found; start..end, strand, type, name):
     35..53      +  promoter       SP6 promoter: promoter for bacteriophage SP6 RNA polymerase
    445..469     +  CDS            2xFLAG (fragment): two tandem FLAG® epitope tags
    508..1215    +  CDS            mCherry: mCherry is a basic (constitutively fluorescent) red fluorescent protein published in 2004, derived from Discosoma sp.. It is reported to be a very rapidly-maturing monomer with low acid sensitivity.
   1331..1442    +  polyA_signal   bGH poly(A) signal: bovine growth hormone polyadenylation signal
   1695..2072    +  enhancer       CMV enhancer: human cytomegalovirus immediate early enhancer
   2073..2284    +  promoter       CMV promoter: human cytomegalovirus (CMV) immediate early promoter
   2445..2577    +  intron         chimeric intron: chimera between introns from human β-globin and immunoglobulin heavy chain genes
   2622..2640    +  promoter       T7 promoter: promoter for bacteriophage T7 RNA polymerase
   2646..3356    +  CDS            mTagBFP2: mTagBFP2 is a basic (constitutively fluorescent) blue fluorescent protein published in 2011, derived from Entacmaea quadricolor. It is reported to be a very rapidly-maturing monomer with very low acid sensitivity.
   3521..3983    +  misc_feature   IRES: internal ribosome entry site (IRES) of the encephalomyocarditis virus (EMCV)
   3998..4017    +  misc_feature   MCS (fragment): pUC18/19 multiple cloning site
   4032..4049    -  promoter       T3 promoter (fragment): promoter for bacteriophage T3 RNA polymerase
   4067..4188    -  polyA_signal   SV40 poly(A) signal: SV40 polyadenylation signal
   4211..4279    -  CDS            large T antigen (fragment): large T antigen from SV40 (simian virus 40)
   4323..4341    -  promoter       T3 promoter: promoter for bacteriophage T3 RNA polymerase
   4386..4402    -  protein_bind   lac operator: The lac repressor binds to the lac operator to inhibit transcription in E. coli. This inhibition can be relieved by adding lactose or isopropyl-β-D-thiogalactopyranoside (IPTG). lac repressor encoded by lacI
   4410..4440    -  promoter       lac promoter: promoter for the E. coli lac operon
   4455..4476    -  protein_bind   CAP binding site: CAP binding activates transcription in the presence of cAMP. E. coli catabolite activator protein
   4489..4581    -  CDS            lacI (fragment): lac repressor; lacI; The lac repressor binds to the lac operator to inhibit transcription in E. coli. This inhibition can be relieved by adding lactose or isopropyl-β-D-thiogalactopyranoside (IPTG).
   4764..5352    -  rep_origin     ori: high-copy-number ColE1/pMB1/pBR322/pUC origin of replication
   5523..6383    -  CDS            AmpR: β-lactamase; bla; confers resistance to ampicillin, carbenicillin, and related antibiotics
   6384..6488    -  promoter       AmpR promoter: bla
   6541..6969    -  rep_origin     f1 ori (sequence partly withheld): f1 bacteriophage origin of replication; arrow indicates direction of (+) strand synthesis
   6974..7040    -  CDS            lacZα (fragment): LacZα fragment of β-galactosidase; lacZ fragment
   7047..8024    +  promoter       CMV IE94 promoter: enhancer/promoter region of simian cytomegalovirus major immediate early transcription unit IE94
>Addgene plasmid #226113 | pEJS1354 CMV-AcrIIC3-FLAGNLS-mCherry-3xmiR-1 CMV-BFP | addgene full sequence | sequence record 448319 | Addgene NGS Result
CGCCATTCTGCCTGGGGACGTCGGAGCAAGCTTGATTTAGGTGACACTATAGACGGAATTGTACCCGCGG
CCGATCCACCGGTCGCCACCATGTTCAAACGGGCCATTATTTTCACCAGCTTCAACGGCTTCGAGAAGGT
CAGTCGCACGGAAAAACGGCGCCTTGCCAAGATAATTAACGCCAGAGTTAGTATAATCGACGAGTATCTT
CGCGCCAAAGACACCAACGCCTCCTTGGACGGACAGTATAGAGCATTCCTTTTCAATGATGAGTCACCAG
CGATGACCGAATTCCTCGCTAAGCTCAAGGCGTTCGCAGAAAGCTGTACTGGTATAAGCATTGATGCGTG
GGAGATTGAAGAGAGCGAGTATGTTCGATTGCCCGTCGAACGGAGAGATTTCCTTGCGGCGGCCAATGGC
AAAGAAATTTTCAAAATTGGCGGGGATTATAAGGATGATGATGATAAGGGCTCCCCTAAGAAGAAGAGAA
AGGTGGGATCCGGAAGTATGGTGAGCAAGGGCGAGGAGGATAACATGGCCATCATCAAGGAGTTCATGCG
CTTCAAGGTGCACATGGAGGGCTCCGTGAACGGCCACGAGTTCGAGATCGAGGGCGAGGGCGAGGGCCGC
CCCTACGAGGGCACCCAGACCGCCAAGCTGAAGGTGACCAAGGGTGGCCCCCTGCCCTTCGCCTGGGACA
TCCTGTCCCCTCAGTTCATGTACGGCTCCAAGGCCTACGTGAAGCACCCCGCCGACATCCCCGACTACTT
GAAGCTGTCCTTCCCCGAGGGCTTCAAGTGGGAGCGCGTGATGAACTTCGAGGACGGCGGCGTGGTGACC
GTGACCCAGGACTCCTCACTGCAGGACGGCGAGTTCATCTACAAGGTGAAGCTGCGCGGCACCAACTTCC
CCTCCGACGGCCCCGTAATGCAGAAGAAGACCATGGGCTGGGAGGCCTCCTCCGAGCGGATGTACCCCGA
GGACGGCGCCCTGAAGGGCGAGATCAAGCAGAGGCTGAAGCTGAAGGACGGCGGCCACTACTACGCTGAG
GTCAAGACCACCTACAAGGCCAAGAAGCCCGTGCAGCTGCCCGGCGCCTACAACGTCAACATCAAGTTGG
ACATCACCTCCCACAACGAGGACTACACCATCGTGGAACAGTACGAACGCGCTGAGGGCCGCCACTCCAC
CGGCGGCATGGACGAGCTGTACAAGTGATAAAGCGGCCATCAAGCTTGATACATACTTCTTTACATTCCA
ATACATACTTCTTTACATTCCAATACATACTTCTTTACATTCCACCATAGAGCTCGCTGATCAGCCTCGA
CTGTGCCTTCTAGTTGCCAGCCATCTGTTGTTTGCCCCTCCCCCGTGCCTTCCTTGACCCTGGAAGGTGC
CACTCCCACTGTCCTTTCCTAATAAAATGAGGAAATTGCATCGCATTGTCTGAGTAGGTGTCATTCTATT
CTGGGGGGTGGGGTGGGGCAGGACAGCAAGGGGGAGGATTGGGAAGACAATAGCCTAGGTAGATAAGTAG
CATGGCGGGTGATCTTCAATATTGGCCATTAGCCATATTATTCATTGGTTATATAGCATAAATCAATATT
GGCTATTGGCCATTGCATACGTTGTATCTATATCATAATATGTACATTTATATTGGCTCATGTCCAATAT
GACCGCCATGTTGGCATTGATTATTGACTAGTTATTAATAGTAATCAATTACGGGGTCATTAGTTCATAG
CCCATATATGGAGTTCCGCGTTACATAACTTACGGTAAATGGCCCGCCTGGCTGACCGCCCAACGACCCC
CGCCCATTGACGTCAATAATGACGTATGTTCCCATAGTAACGCCAATAGGGACTTTCCATTGACGTCAAT
GGGTGGAGTATTTACGGTAAACTGCCCACTTGGCAGTACATCAAGTGTATCATATGCCAAGTCCGCCCCC
TATTGACGTCAATGACGGTAAATGGCCCGCCTGGCATTATGCCCAGTACATGACCTTACGGGACTTTCCT
ACTTGGCAGTACATCTACGTATTAGTCATCGCTATTACCATGGTGATGCGGTTTTGGCAGTACACCAATG
GGCGTGGATAGCGGTTTGACTCACGGGGATTTCCAAGTCTCCACCCCATTGACGTCAATGGGAGTTTGTT
TTGGCACCAAAATCAACGGGACTTTCCAAAATGTCGTAACAACTGCGATCGCCCGCCCCGTTGACGCAAA
TGGGCGGTAGGCGTGTACGGTGGGAGGTCTATATAAGCAGAGCTCGTTTAGTGAACCGTCAGATCACTAG
AAGCTTTATTGCGGTAGTTTATCACAGTTAAATTGCTAACGCAGTCAGTGCTTCTGACACAACAGTCTCG
AACTTAAGCTGCAGTGACTCTCTTAAGGTAGCCTTGCAGAAGTTGGTCGTGAGGCACTGGGCAGGTAAGT
ATCAAGGTTACAAGACAGGTTTAAGGAGACCAATAGAAACTGGGCTTGTCGAGACAGAGAAGACTCTTGC
GTTTCTGATAGGCACCTATTGGTCTTACTGACATCCACTTTGCCTTTCTCTCCACAGGTGTCCACTCCCA
GTTCAATTACAGCTCTTAAGGCTAGAGTACTTAATACGACTCACTATAGGCTAGAATGGTGTCTAAGGGC
GAAGAGCTGATTAAGGAGAACATGCACATGAAGCTGTACATGGAGGGCACCGTGGACAACCATCACTTCA
AGTGCACATCCGAGGGCGAAGGCAAGCCCTACGAGGGCACCCAGACCATGAGAATCAAGGTGGTCGAGGG
CGGCCCTCTCCCCTTCGCCTTCGACATCCTGGCTACTAGCTTCCTCTACGGCAGCAAGACCTTCATCAAC
CACACCCAGGGCATCCCCGACTTCTTCAAGCAGTCCTTCCCTGAGGGCTTCACATGGGAGAGAGTCACCA
CATACGAAGACGGGGGCGTGCTGACCGCTACCCAGGACACCAGCCTCCAGGACGGCTGCCTCATCTACAA
CGTCAAGATCAGAGGGGTGAACTTCACATCCAACGGCCCTGTGATGCAGAAGAAAACACTCGGCTGGGAG
GCCTTCACCGAGACGCTGTACCCCGCTGACGGCGGCCTGGAAGGCAGAAACGACATGGCCCTGAAGCTCG
TGGGCGGGAGCCATCTGATCGCAAACGCCAAGACCACATATAGATCCAAGAAACCCGCTAAGAACCTCAA
GATGCCTGGCGTCTACTATGTGGACTACAGACTGGAAAGAATCAAGGAGGCCAACAACGAGACCTACGTC
GAGCAGCACGAGGTGGCAGTGGCCAGATACTGCGACCTCCCTAGCAAACTGGGGCACAAGCTTAATTGAA
CGCGTCGAGCATGCATCTAGGGCGGCCAATTCCGCCCCTCTCCCCCCCCCCCCTCTCCCTCCCCCCCCCC
TAACGTTACTGGCCGAAGCCGCTTGGAATAAGGCCGGTGTGCGTTTGTCTATATGTTATTTTCCACCATA
TTGCCGTCTTTTGGCAATGTGAGGGCCCGGAAACCTGGCCCTGTCTTCTTGACGAGCATTCCTAGGGGTC
TTTCCCCTCTCGCCAAAGGAATGCAAGGTCTGTTGAATGTCGTGAAGGAAGCAGTTCCTCTGGAAGCTTC
TTGAAGACAAACAACGTCTGTAGCGACCCTTTGCAGGCAGCGGAACCCCCCACCTGGCGACAGGTGCCTC
TGCGGCCAAAAGCCACGTGTATAAGATACACCTGCAAAGGCGGCACAACCCCAGTGCCACGTTGTGAGTT
GGATAGTTGTGGAAAGAGTCAAATGGCTCTCCTCAAGCGTATTCAACAAGGGGCTGAAGGATGCCCAGAA
GGTACCCCATTGTATGGGATCTGATCTGGGGCCTCGGTGCACATGCTTTACATGTGTTTAGTCGAGGTTA
AAAAAACGTCTAGGCCCCCCGAACCACGGGGACGTGGTTTTCCTTTGAAAAACACGATGATAAGCTTGCC
ACAACCCGGGATCCTCTAGAGTCGACCCGGGCGGCCGCTTCCCTTTAGTGAGGGTTAATGCTTCGAGCAG
ACATGATAAGATACATTGATGAGTTTGGACAAACCACAACTAGAATGCAGTGAAAAAAATGCTTTATTTG
TGAAATTTGTGATGCTATTGCTTTATTTGTAACCATTATAAGCTGCAATAAACAAGTTAACAACAACAAT
TGCATTCATTTTATGTTTCAGGTTCAGGGGGAGATGTGGGAGGTTTTTTAAAGCAAGTAAAACCTCTACA
AATGTGGTAAAATCCGATAAGGATCGATCCGGGCGGTACCCAGCTTTTGTTCCCTTTAGTGAGGGTTAAT
TGCGCGCTTGGCGTAATCATGGTCATAGCTGTTTCCTGTGTGAAATTGTTATCCGCTCACAATTCCACAC
AACATACGAGCCGGGAGCATAAAGTGTAAAGCCTGGGGTGCCTAATGAGTGAGCTAACTCACATTAATTG
CGTTGCGCTCACTGCCCGCTTTCCAGTCGGGAAACCTGTCGTGCCAGCTGCATTAATGAATCGGCCAACG
CGCGGGGAGAGGCGGTTTGCGTATTGGGCGCTCTTCCGCTTCCTCGCTCACTGACTCGCTGCGCTCGGTC
GTTCGGCTGCGGCGAGCGGTATCAGCTCACTCAAAGGCGGTAATACGGTTATCCACAGAATCAGGGGATA
ACGCAGGAAAGAACATGTGAGCAAAAGGCCAGCAAAAGGCCAGGAACCGTAAAAAGGCCGCGTTGCTGGC
GTTTTTCCATAGGCTCCGCCCCCCTGACGAGCATCACAAAAATCGACGCTCAAGTCAGAGGTGGCGAAAC
CCGACAGGACTATAAAGATACCAGGCGTTTCCCCCTGGAAGCTCCCTCGTGCGCTCTCCTGTTCCGACCC
TGCCGCTTACCGGATACCTGTCCGCCTTTCTCCCTTCGGGAAGCGTGGCGCTTTCTCATAGCTCACGCTG
TAGGTATCTCAGTTCGGTGTAGGTCGTTCGCTCCAAGCTGGGCTGTGTGCACGAACCCCCCGTTCAGCCC
GACCGCTGCGCCTTATCCGGTAACTATCGTCTTGAGTCCAACCCGGTAAGACACGACTTATCGCCACTGG
CAGCAGCCACTGGTAACAGGATTAGCAGAGCGAGGTATGTAGGCGGTGCTACAGAGTTCTTGAAGTGGTG
GCCTAACTACGGCTACACTAGAAGAACAGTATTTGGTATCTGCGCTCTGCTGAAGCCAGTTACCTTCGGA
AAAAGAGTTGGTAGCTCTTGATCCGGCAAACAAACCACCGCTGGTAGCGGTGGTTTTTTTGTTTGCAAGC
AGCAGATTACGCGCAGAAAAAAAGGATCTCAAGAAGATCCTTTGATCTTTTCTACGGGGTCTGACGCTCA
GTGGAACGAAAACTCACGTTAAGGGATTTTGGTCATGAGATTATCAAAAAGGATCTTCACCTAGATCCTT
TTAAATTAAAAATGAAGTTTTAAATCAATCTAAAGTATATATGAGTAAACTTGGTCTGACAGTTACCAAT
GCTTAATCAGTGAGGCACCTATCTCAGCGATCTGTCTATTTCGTTCATCCATAGTTGCCTGACTCCCCGT
CGTGTAGATAACTACGATACGGGAGGGCTTACCATCTGGCCCCAGTGCTGCAATGATACCGCGAGACCCA
CGCTCACCGGCTCCAGATTTATCAGCAATAAACCAGCCAGCCGGAAGGGCCGAGCGCAGAAGTGGTCCTG
CAACTTTATCCGCCTCCATCCAGTCTATTAATTGTTGCCGGGAAGCTAGAGTAAGTAGTTCGCCAGTTAA
TAGTTTGCGCAACGTTGTTGCCATTGCTACAGGCATCGTGGTGTCACGCTCGTCGTTTGGTATGGCTTCA
TTCAGCTCCGGTTCCCAACGATCAAGGCGAGTTACATGATCCCCCATGTTGTGCAAAAAAGCGGTTAGCT
CCTTCGGTCCTCCGATCGTTGTCAGAAGTAAGTTGGCCGCAGTGTTATCACTCATGGTTATGGCAGCACT
GCATAATTCTCTTACTGTCATGCCATCCGTAAGATGCTTTTCTGTGACTGGTGAGTACTCAACCAAGTCA
TTCTGAGAATAGTGTATGCGGCGACCGAGTTGCTCTTGCCCGGCGTCAATACGGGATAATACCGCGCCAC
ATAGCAGAACTTTAAAAGTGCTCATCATTGGAAAACGTTCTTCGGGGCGAAAACTCTCAAGGATCTTACC
GCTGTTGAGATCCAGTTCGATGTAACCCACTCGTGCACCCAACTGATCTTCAGCATCTTTTACTTTCACC
AGCGTTTCTGGGTGAGCAAAAACAGGAAGGCAAAATGCCGCAAAAAAGGGAATAAGGGCGACACGGAAAT
GTTGAATACTCATACTCTTCCTTTTTCAATATTATTGAAGCATTTATCAGGGTTATTGTCTCATGAGCGG
ATACATATTTGAATGTATTTAGAAAAATAAACAAATAGGGGTTCCGCGCACATTTCCCCGAAAAGTGCCA
CCTAAATTGTAAGCGTTAATATTTTGTTAAAATTCGCGTTAAATTTTTGTTAAATCAGCTCATTTTTTAA
CCAATAGGCCGAAATCGGCAAAATCCCTTATAAATCAAAAGAATAGACCGAGATAGGGT
[37 nt withheld, positions 6640-6676]
AAAGAACGTGGACTCCAACGTCAAAGG
[49 nt withheld, positions 6704-6752]
T
[91 nt withheld, positions 6754-6844]
G
[124 nt withheld, positions 6846-6969]
CCCATTCGCCATTCAGGCTGCGCAACTGTTGGGAAGGGCGATCGGTGCGGGCCTCTTCGCTATTACGCCA
GTCGACCGCCAATTCAATATGGCGTATATGGACTCATGCCAATTCAATATGGTGGATCTGGACCTGTGCC
AATTCAATATGGCGTATATGGACTCGTGCCAATTCAATATGGTGGATCTGGACCCCAGCCAATTCAATAT
GGCGGACTTGGCACCATGCCAATTCAATATGGCGGACCTGGCACTGTGCCAACTGGGGAGGGGTCTACTT
GGCACGGTGCCAAGTTTGAGGAGGGGTCTTGGCCCTGTGCCAAGTCCGCCATATTGAATTGGCATGGTGC
CAATAATGGCGGCCATATTGGCTATATGCCAGGATCAATATATAGGCAATATCCAATATGGCCCTATGCC
AATATGGCTATTGGCCAGGTTCAATACTATGTATTGGCCCTATGCCATATAGTATTCCATATATGGGTTT
TCCTATTGACGTAGATAGCCCCTCCCAATGGGCGGTCCCATATACCATATATGGGGCTTCCTAATACCGC
CCATAGCCACTCCCCCATTGACGTCAATGGTCTCTATATATGGTCTTTCCTATTGACGTCATATGGGCGG
TCCTATTGACGTATATGGCGCCTCCCCCATTGACGTCAATTACGGTAAATGGCCCGCCTGGCTCAATGCC
CATTGACGTCAATAGGACCACCCACCATTGACGTCAATGGGATGGCTCATTGCCCATTCATATCCGTTCT
CACGCCCCCTATTGACGTCAATGACGGTAAATGGCCCACTTGGCAGTACATCAATATCTATTAATAGTAA
CTTGGCAAGTACATTACTATTGGAAGTACGCCAGGGTACATTGGCAGTACTCCCATTGACGTCAATGGCG
GTAAATGGCCCGCGATGGCTGCCAAGTACATCCCCATTGACGTCAATGGGGAGGGGCAATGACGCAAATG
GGCGTTCCATTGACGTAAATGGGCGGTAGGCGTGCCTAATGGGAGGTCTATATAAGCAATGCTCGTTTAG
GGAAC
